>Addgene plasmid #100044 | pYPQ131D2.0 | addgene full sequence | sequence record 203177 | Addgene NGS Result
CTGCATTAATGAATCGGCCAACGCGCGGGGAGAGGCGGTTTGCGTATTGGGCGCTCTTCCGCTTCCTCGC
TCACTGACTCGCTGCGCTCGGTCGTTCGGCTGCGGCGAGCGGTATCAGCTCACTCAAAGGCGGTAATACG
GTTATCCACAGAATCAGGGGATAACGCAGGAAAGAACATGAATTAATTCTCATGTTTGACAGCTTATCAT
CGATTAGCTTTAATGCGGTAGTTTATCACAGTTAAATTGCTAACGCAGTCAGGCACCGTGTATGAAATCT
AACAATGCGCTCATCGTCATCCTCGGCACCGTCACCCTGGATGCTGTAGGCATAGGCTTGGTTATGCCGG
TACTGCCGGGCCTCTTGCGGGATATCGTCCATTCCGACAGCATCGCCAGTCACTATGGCGTGCTGCTAGC
GCTATATGCGTTGATGCAATTTCTATGCGCACCCGTTCTCGGAGCACTGTCCGACCGCTTTGGCCGCCGC
CCAGTCCTGCTCGCTTCGCTACTTGGAGCCACTATCGACTACGCGATCATGGCGACCACACCCGTCCTGT
GGATTCTCTACGCCGGACGCATCGTGGCCGGCATCACCGGCGCCACAGGTGCGGTTGCTGGCGCCTATAT
CGCCGACATCACCGATGGGGAAGATCGGGCTCGCCACTTCGGGCTCATGAGCGCTTGTTTCGGCGTGGGT
ATGGTGGCAGGCCCCGTGGCCGGGGGACTGTTGGGCGCCATCTCCTTACATGCACCATTCCTTGCGGCGG
CGGTGCTCAACGGCCTCAACCTACTACTGGGCTGCTTCCTAATGCAGGAGTCGCATAAGGGAGAGCGCCG
ACCCATGCCCTTGAGAGCCTTCAACCCAGTCAGCTCCTTCCGGTGGGCGCGGGGCATGACTATCGTCGCC
GCACTTATGACTGTCTTCTTTATCATGCAACTCGTAGGACAGGTGCCGGCAGCGCTCTGGGTCATTTTCG
GCGAGGACCGCTTTCGCTGGAGCGCGACGATGATCGGCCTGTCGCTTGCGGTATTCGGAATCTTGCACGC
CCTCGCTCAAGCCTTCGTCACTGGTCCCGCCACCAAACGTTTCGGCGAGAAGCAGGCCATTATCGCCGGC
ATGGCGGCCGACGCGCTGGGCTACGTCTTGCTGGCGTTCGCGACGCGAGGCTGGATGGCCTTCCCCATTA
TGATTCTTCTCGCTTCCGGCGGCATCGGGATGCCCGCGTTGCAGGCCATGCTGTCCAGGCAGGTAGATGA
CGACCATCAGGGACAGCTTCAAGGATCGCTCGCGGCTCTTACCAGCCTAACTTCGATCATTGGACCGCTG
ATCGTCACGGCGATTTATGCCGCCTCGGCGAGCACATGGAACGGGTTGGCATGGATTGTAGGCGCCGCCC
TATACCTTGTCTGCCTCCCCGCGTTGCGTCGCGGTGCATGGAGCCGGGCCACCTCGACCTGAATGGAAGC
CGGCGGCACCTCGCTAACGGATTCACCACTCCAAGAATTGGAGCCAATCAATTCTTGCGGAGAACTGTGA
ATGCGCAAACCAACCCTTGATCGGGGAAGAACAGTATGTCGAGCTATTTTTTGACTTACTGGGGATCAAG
CCTGATTGGGAGAAAATAAAATATCCCCTATAGTGAGTCGTATTACATGGTCATAGCTGTTTCCTGGCAG
CTCTGGCCCGTGTCTCAAAATCTCTGATGTTACATTGCACAAGATAAAAATATATCATCATGCCTCCTCT
AGAGGTCTCGCTATAAGGGATCTTTAAACATACGAACAGATCACTTAAAGTTCTTCTGAAGCAACTTAAA
GTTATCAGGCATGCATGGATCTTGGAGGAATCAGATGTGCAGTCAGGGACCATAGCACAGGACAGGCGTC
TTCTACTGGTGCTACCAGCAAATGCTGGAAGCCGGGAACACTGGGTACGTTGGAAACCACGTGATGTGGA
GTAAGATAAACTGTAGGAGAAAAGCATTTCGTAGTGGGCCATGAAGCCTTTCAGGACATGTATTGCAGTA
TGGGCCGGCCCATTACGCAATTGGACGACAACAAAGACTAGTATTAGTACCACCTCGGCTATCCACATAG
ATCAAAGCTGGTTTAAAAGAGTTGTGCAGATGATCCGTGGCAGAGACGAGATCTAGTCTGAGTCGACCGT
CTCTGTTTTAGAGCTAGGCCAACATGAGGATCACCCATGTCTGCAGGGCCTAGCAAGTTAAAATAAGGCT
AGTCCGTTATCAACTTGGCCAACATGAGGATCACCCATGTCTGCAGGGCCAAGTGGCACCGAGTCGGTGC
TTTTTTTGTCCCTTCGAAGGGCAATTCTGCAGATATCCATCACACTGGCGGCCGCTCGAGGTCGAGGGTA
TCGATAAGCTTCATGGGAGACCCTCGAGCCACCCATGACCAAAATCCCTTAACGTGAGTTACGCGTCGTT
CCACTGAGCGTCAGACCCCGTAGAAAAGATCAAAGGATCTTCTTGAGATCCTTTTTTTCTGCGCGTAATC
TGCTGCTTGCAAACAAAAAAACCACCGCTACCAGCGGTGGTTTGTTTGCCGGATCAAGAGCTACCAACTC
TTTTTCCGAAGGTAACTGGCTTCAGCAGAGCGCAGATACCAAATACTGTTCTTCTAGTGTAGCCGTAGTT
AGGCCACCACTTCAAGAACTCTGTAGCACCGCCTACATACCTCGCTCTGCTAATCCTGTTACCAGTGGCT
GCTGCCAGTGGCGATAAGTCGTGTCTTACCGGGTTGGACTCAAGACGATAGTTACCGGATAAGGCGCAGC
GGTCGGGCTGAACGGGGGGTTCGTGCACACAGCCCAGCTTGGAGCGAACGACCTACACCGAACTGAGATA
CCTACAGCGTGAGCTATGAGAAAGCGCCACGCTTCCCGAAGGGAGAAAGGCGGACAGGTATCCGGTAAGC
GGCAGGGTCGGAACAGGAGAGCGCACGAGGGAGCTTCCAGGGGGAAACGCCTGGTATCTTTATAGTCCTG
TCGGGTTTCGCCACCTCTGACTTGAGCGTCGATTTTTGTGATGCTCGTCAGGGGGGCGGAGCCTATGGAA
AAACGCCAGCAACGCGGCCTTTTTACGGTTCCTGGCCTTTTGCTGGCCTTTTGCTCACATGTTCTTTCCT
GCGTTATCCCCTGATTCTGTGGATAACCGTATTACCGCCTTTGAGTGAGCTGATACCGCTCGCCGCAGCC
GAACGACCGAGCGCAGCGAGTCAGTGAGCGAGGAAGCGGAAGAGCGCCCAATACGCAAACCGCCTCTCCC
CGCGCGTTGGCCGATTCATTAATGCAGCTGGCACGACAGGTTTCCCGACTGGAAAGCGGGCAGTGAGCGC
AACGCAATTAATACGCGTACCGCTAGCCAGGAAGAGTTTGTAGAAACGCAAAAAGGCCATCCGTCAGGAT
GGCCTTCTGCTTAGTTTGATGCCTGGCAGTTTATGGCGGGCGTCCTGCCCGCCACCCTCCGGGCCGTTGC
TTCACAACGTTCAAATCCGCTCCCGGCGGATTTGTCCTACTCAGGAGAGCGTTCACCGACAAACAACAGA
TAAAACGAAAGGCCCAGTCTTCCGACTGAGCCTTTCGTTTTATTTGATGCCTGGCAGTTCCCTACTCTCG
CGTT
Features (pLannotate 1.2.2; 16 found; start..end, strand, type, name):
      1..54      -  CDS            lacI (fragment): lac repressor; lacI; The lac repressor binds to the lac operator to inhibit transcription in E. coli. This inhibition can be relieved by adding lactose or isopropyl-β-D-thiogalactopyranoside (IPTG).
     56..180     -  rep_origin     RSF ori (fragment): Plasmids containing the RSF 1030 origin of replication can be propagated in E. coli cells that contain additional plasmids with compatible origins.
    196..224     +  promoter       tet promoter: E. coli promoter for tetracycline efflux protein gene
    272..1462    +  CDS            TcR: tetracycline efflux protein; tet; confers resistance to tetracycline
   1560..1634    +  CDS            KanR (fragment): aminoglycoside phosphotransferase; aphA-3; confers resistance to kanamycin
   1637..1655    -  promoter       T7 promoter: promoter for bacteriophage T7 RNA polymerase
   1765..2142    +  promoter       OsU3 promoter: Oryza sativa (rice) snRNA U3 promoter
   2192..2210    +  misc_RNA       MS2 stem loop: stem loop that binds the bacteriophage MS2 coat protein
   2221..2257    +  misc_RNA       gRNA scaffold (fragment): guide RNA scaffold for the Streptococcus pyogenes CRISPR/Cas9 system
   2262..2280    +  misc_RNA       MS2 stem loop: stem loop that binds the bacteriophage MS2 coat protein
   2291..2310    +  misc_RNA       gRNA scaffold (fragment): guide RNA scaffold for the Streptococcus pyogenes CRISPR/Cas9 system
   2365..2391    -  misc_feature   MCS (fragment): pBluescript multiple cloning site
   2493..3081    +  rep_origin     ori: high-copy-number ColE1/pMB1/pBR322/pUC origin of replication
   3264..3356    +  CDS            lacI (fragment): lac repressor; lacI; The lac repressor binds to the lac operator to inhibit transcription in E. coli. This inhibition can be relieved by adding lactose or isopropyl-β-D-thiogalactopyranoside (IPTG).
   3411..3438    -  terminator     rrnB T2 terminator: transcription terminator T2 from the E. coli rrnB gene
   3570..3613    +  terminator     rrnB T1 terminator: Escherichia coli rrnB; transcription terminator T1 from the E. coli rrnB gene
