[The description below was written by a language model from this plasmid's Addgene catalogue record and pLannotate feature annotations shown in this document.]
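Description:
pYPQ131D2.0 is a small (about 3.6 kb) Golden Gate entry vector for plant CRISPR work, built on the pHD1 backbone and deposited as an empty backbone, meaning no target-specific guide sequence has been inserted. It is propagated in E. coli through a high-copy ColE1/pUC-type origin and selected with tetracycline, conferred by the TcR efflux gene driven by its own tet promoter. The annotation also picks up short fragments of lacI, an RSF origin, KanR, a pBluescript polylinker, a T7 promoter and the rrnB T1/T2 terminators. These appear to be backbone remnants rather than functional parts of the payload.

The working cassette consists of the rice (Oryza sativa) U3 snRNA promoter, a Pol III promoter suited to producing small, uncapped transcripts in monocots, followed by the Streptococcus pyogenes Cas9 guide RNA scaffold in its "gRNA2.0" form. In this design the scaffold is interrupted by MS2 stem loops, RNA hairpins bound by the bacteriophage MS2 coat protein, so that effector domains fused to that coat protein can be recruited to the guide RNA and its Cas9 partner at the target locus. The catalogue entry states four MS2 binding sites, whereas the automated annotation marks only two stem-loop features interleaved with scaffold fragments. The record does not resolve this difference.

A user clones a protospacer between the promoter and scaffold by restriction enzyme cloning, and the resulting unit occupies the first gRNA position when several guide cassettes are assembled by Golden Gate for multiplexing. The associated publication describes its use in multiplexed CRISPR-Act2.0 transcriptional activation in plants.
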