Addgene plasmid #100044: pYPQ131D2.0
Purpose: (Empty Backbone) Golden Gate entry vector to express the 1st gRNA with gRNA2.0 scaffold (with four MS2 binding sites) under OsU3 promoter
Depositing lab: Yiping Qi. Depositing organization: University of Maryland, College Park. Publication: Robust transcriptional activation in plants using multiplexed CRISPR-Act2.0 and mTALE-Act systems. Lowder LG, Zhou J, Zhang Y, Malzahn A, Zhong Z, Hsieh TF, Voytas DF, Zhang Y, Qi Y. Mol Plant. 2017 Nov 29. pii: S1674-2052(17)30344-1. doi: 10.1016/j.molp.2017.11.010. PubMed 29197638.
Backbone
  Vector backbone: pHD1
  Backbone manufacturer: Cermak et al. 2011
  Vector type: Plant Expression, CRISPR
  Promoter: OsU3
Growth in bacteria
  Bacterial resistance: Tetracycline, 10 μg/mL
  Growth temperature: 37°C
  Growth strain: DH5alpha
  Copy number: Unknown
Gene/Insert
  Cloning method: Restriction Enzyme
Terms and licenses: Academic/Nonprofit Terms; Industry Terms: Not Available to Industry
How to cite: pYPQ131D2.0 was a gift from Yiping Qi (Addgene plasmid # 100044 ; http://n2t.net/addgene:100044 ; RRID:Addgene_100044)
